Addgene plasmid #139153: pJBL6722
Purpose: Pstabilized - TARGET8 - sfGFP
Depositing lab: Julius Lucks. Depositing organization: Northwestern University. Publication: Dynamic Control of Gene Expression with Riboregulated Switchable Feedback Promoters. Glasscock CJ, Biggs BW, Lazar JT, Arnold JH, Burdette LA, Valdes A, Kang MK, Tullman-Ercek D, Tyo KEJ, Lucks JB. ACS Synth Biol. 2021 May 21;10(5):1199-1213. doi: 10.1021/acssynbio.1c00015. Epub 2021 Apr 9. PubMed 33834762.
Backbone
  Vector backbone: SC101
  Vector type: Bacterial Expression
Growth in bacteria
  Bacterial resistance: Chloramphenicol, 25 μg/mL
  Growth temperature: 37°C
  Growth strain: NEB Stable
  Copy number: Low Copy
Gene/Insert
  Gene/Insert name: sfGFP
  Species: Synthetic
  Mutation: N/A
  Cloning method: Gibson Cloning
Terms and licenses: Academic/Nonprofit Terms; Industry Terms: Not Available to Industry
Depositor comments: Please visit https://www.biorxiv.org/content/10.1101/529180v1 for bioRxiv preprint.
How to cite: pJBL6722 was a gift from Julius Lucks (Addgene plasmid # 139153 ; http://n2t.net/addgene:139153 ; RRID:Addgene_139153)
