[The description below was written by a language model from this plasmid's Addgene catalogue record and pLannotate feature annotations shown in this document.]
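Description:
pJBL6722 is a low-copy bacterial expression plasmid of about 7.6 kb built on a pSC101 backbone. It replicates from the pSC101 origin together with the plasmid-encoded Rep101 (RepA) protein that this origin requires. Selection is by chloramphenicol, through a cat gene driven by its native promoter and followed by the lambda t0 terminator. The expression region is framed by BioBrick prefix and suffix sequences, and additional terminators (a his operon terminator and a putative bacterial terminator) flank the cassette and insulate it from the rest of the plasmid.

The catalogue purpose describes the payload as "Pstabilized - TARGET8 - sfGFP". This indicates a stabilized promoter driving superfolder GFP, with an element called TARGET8 placed between promoter and reporter. Neither the promoter nor TARGET8 is annotated in the feature table, and the record does not define them. The associated publication concerns riboregulated switchable feedback promoters, so TARGET8 is probably the target region of an RNA regulator that gates sfGFP expression, but this is an inference. The sfGFP coding sequence is followed by the rrnB T1 and T7Te terminators.

Upstream of sfGFP, the table shows a roughly 2.6 kb open reading frame matching a fragment of AvrBs3, the Xanthomonas TAL effector. The catalogue entry does not mention it. It most plausibly encodes an engineered TALE-type DNA-binding repressor, the kind of component used to buffer promoter output against copy-number variation, which would fit the "stabilized" label, though the record does not confirm this. The plasmid appears to serve as a fluorescent reporter for characterizing riboregulated, feedback-controlled gene expression in E. coli.
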