Features (pLannotate 1.2.2; 13 found; start..end, strand, type, name):
      1..22      +  misc_feature   BioBrick prefix: BioBrick prefix for parts that do not start with "ATG"
    271..2904    +  CDS            avrBs3 (fragment): AVRB3_XANEU - Experimental evidence at protein level: Swiss-Prot protein existence level 1. Avirulence protein. Acts as a transcription factor in C.annuum plants. In susceptible plants lacking the Bs3 resistance gene induces expression of a number of genes, including genes homologous to a family of auxin-induced genes, alpha-expansin genes, pectate lyase, anthocyanidin glucoside rhamnosyl transferase and at least one transcription factor, UPA20. Their expression leads to plant hypertrophy in mesophyll cells, probably mainly mediated by UPA20 (PubMed:17962565). In resistant plants induces the h
   3188..3901    +  CDS            Superfolder GFP: Superfolder GFP is a basic (constitutively fluorescent) green fluorescent protein published in 2005, derived from Aequorea victoria. It is reported to be a very rapidly-maturing weak dimer.
   3921..3992    +  terminator     rrnB T1 terminator: transcription terminator T1 from the E. coli rrnB gene
   4008..4035    +  terminator     T7Te terminator: phage T7 early transcription terminator
   4054..4074    +  misc_feature   BioBrick suffix: universal suffix for all parts
   4075..4132    +  terminator     his operon terminator: This putative transcriptin terminator from the E. coli his operon has a 2-bp deletion introduced during synthesis. Its efficiency has not been determined.
   4707..4929    +  rep_origin     pSC101 ori: low-copy replication origin that requires the Rep101 protein
   4977..5927    +  CDS            Rep101: RepA protein needed for replication with the pSC101 origin; rep101
   6553..6647    -  terminator     lambda t0 terminator: transcription terminator from phage lambda
   6671..7327    -  CDS            cat: CAT_ECOLX - Experimental evidence at protein level: Swiss-Prot protein existence level 1. This enzyme is an effector of chloramphenicol resistance in bacteria. From Escherichia coli. This protein is used as a marker in many commonly used cloning vectors, such as pACYC184.
   7328..7425    -  promoter       cat promoter: promoter of the E. coli cat gene encoding chloramphenicol acetyltransferase
   7511..7554    -  terminator     bacterial terminator: putative bacterial transcription terminator
>Addgene plasmid #139153 | pJBL6722 | addgene full sequence | sequence record 275270 | Addgene NGS Result
GAATTCGCGGCCGCTTCTAGAGGAAGACACGGAGCTCGGTACCAAATTCCAGAAAAGAGGCCTCCCGAAA
GGGGGGCCTTTTTTCGTTTTGGTCCTACTGGCGCGCCTCAGTCAGAGTATTGACTTAAAGTCTAACCTAT
AGGACCGTTACAGCCATCGAGAGCTGCGAGACTGTCGCCGGATGTGTATCCGACCTGACGATGGCCCAAA
AGGGCCGAAACAGTCCTCTACAAATAATTTTGTTTAAATCAATTCACCTGCGTGAAAATGGTAGATTTAA
GAACTTTAGGATATTCACAGCAGCAACAGGAAAAGATCAAGCCCAAAGTTAGGTCGACAGTCGCGCAGCA
TCACGAAGCGCTGGTTGGTCATGGGTTTACACATGCCCACATCGTAGCCTTATCGCAGCACCCTGCAGCC
CTTGGCACGGTCGCCGTCAAGTACCAGGACATGATTGCGGCGTTGCCGGAAGCCACACATGAGGCGATCG
TCGGTGTGGGGAAACAGTGGAGCGGAGCCCGAGCGCTTGAGGCCCTGTTGACGGTCGCGGGAGAGCTGAG
AGGGCCTCCCCTTCAGCTGGACACGGGCCAGTTGCTGAAGATCGCGAAGCGGGGAGGAGTCACGGCGGTC
GAGGCGGTGCACGCGTGGCGCAATGCGCTCACGGGAGCACCCCTCAATCTGACCCCGGATCAGGTGGTTG
CGATCGCCAGTAATGGCGGAGGCAAACAAGCACTCGAAACTGTACAGCGCCTCCTGCCGGTACTGTGCCA
AGATCATGGCTTGACGCCTGAGCAAGTCGTAGCTATTGCATCAAACATCGGTGGTAAACAGGCGCTGGAA
ACCGTACAACGATTACTCCCTGTCTTATGCCAGGCACACGGTCTGACCCCCGACCAAGTTGTAGCCATTG
CGTCTAATGGCGGCGGGAAACAGGCCCTGGAAACGGTCCAACGTCTGTTACCCGTTCTGTGTCAGGCTCA
CGGTCTGACCCCTGCCCAGGTAGTTGCAATTGCCAGCAACATCGGCGGGAAACAAGCGCTGGAGACTGTG
CAGCGTCTGCTCCCTGTGTTATGCCAAGATCATGGGCTCACTCCGGATCAGGTGGTGGCCATCGCTTCCA
ATATTGGCGGTAAACAGGCGCTGGAGACAGTGCAACGACTTTTACCTGTTCTCTGCCAGGATCATGGTCT
AACTCCCGAGCAGGTCGTCGCCATCGCCTCTCATGACGGCGGGAAACAAGCGTTGGAAACTGTCCAGCGA
CTCCTGCCGGTTTTGTGCCAGGCCCACGGGCTTACTCCTGACCAGGTAGTTGCGATCGCGTCAAATGGGG
GTGGCAAACAAGCCCTCGAAACCGTGCAACGCCTGCTGCCCGTCTTGTGCCAAGCTCATGGGCTGACTCC
GGCGCAAGTAGTCGCGATTGCGAGCCACGATGGCGGTAAGCAGGCACTGGAAACGGTTCAGCGCCTGCTC
CCGGTTCTATGCCAGGATCACGGCCTGACCCCGGACCAGGTCGTCGCGATCGCGTCAAATATCGGTGGCA
AACAAGCTTTGGAGACAGTACAGCGCCTGTTACCAGTGCTTTGCCAGGACCATGGTCTGACCCCTGAGCA
AGTAGTGGCGATCGCTTCTAATATTGGGGGCAAACAAGCGCTGGAAACAGTACAGCGTCTGTTACCGGTC
CTATGCCAGGCACATGGCCTGACCCCTGATCAGGTGGTAGCCATTGCCAGTCATGATGGCGGTAAACAGG
CGCTTGAGACTGTCCAACGTCTGCTGCCGGTCCTCTGTCAGGCTCATGGCCTGACGCCAGCTCAAGTCGT
GGCTATCGCTTCGCATGATGGCGGAAAACAGGCACTGGAGACTGTGCAGCGACTGTTGCCAGTTCTGTGT
CAGGATCACGGTTTAACTCCGGACCAGGTGGTCGCTATTGCGTCGAATGGGGGCGGTAAACAAGCGCTGG
AAACTGTGCAACGTTTGCTCCCAGTTCTGTGCCAGGACCATGGGCTGACTCCGGAACAGGTAGTGGCCAT
TGCTTCTAATATTGGTGGGAAACAGGCGCTGGAAACCGTGCAGCGCCTGCTTCCAGTGCTTTGCCAGGCC
CATGGCCTGACGCCAGATCAGGTGGTTGCTATAGCCAGCAATGGCGGCGGTAAACAGGCCCTCGAAACCG
TCCAGCGCCTGCTCCCTGTGCTGTGCCAGGCCCATGGGCTTACCCCAGCGCAAGTAGTGGCGATTGCGTC
TAATATTGGTGGTAAACAGGCGTTGGAGACTGTACAACGCCTGCTGCCAGTTTTATGCCAAGATCATGGT
CTGACCCCTGAGCAGGTAGTGGCTATTGCATCCAACAACGGGGGCAGACCCGCACTGGAGTCAATCGTGG
CCCAGCTTTCGAGGCCGGACCCCGCGCTGGCCGCACTCACTAATGATCATCTTGTAGCGCTGGCCTGCCT
CGGCGGACGACCCGCCTTGGATGCGGTGAAGAAGGGGCTCCCGCACGCGCCTGCATTGATTAAGCGGACC
AACAGAAGGATTCCCGAGAGGACATCACATCGAGTGGCAGATCACGCGCAAGTGGTCCGCGTGCTCGGAT
TCTTCCAGTGTCACTCCCACCCCGCACAAGCGTTCGATGACGCCATGACTCAATTTGGTATGTCGAGACA
CGGACTGCTGCAGCTCTTTCGTAGAGTCGGTGTCACAGAACTCGAGGCCCGCTCGGGCACACTGCCTCCC
GCCTCCCAGCGGTGGGACAGGATTCTCCAAGCGAGCGGTATGAAACGCGCGAAGCCTTCACCTACGTCAA
CTCAGACACCTGACCAGGCGAGCCTTCATGCGTTCGCAGACTCGCTGGAGAGGGATTTGGACGCGCCCTC
GCCCATGCATGAAGGGGACCAAACTCGCGCGTCATAATAGGTTTCAGCCAAAAAACTTAAGACCGCCGGT
CTTGTCCACTACCTTGCAGTAATGCGGTGGACAGGATCGGCGGTTTTCTTTTCTCTTCTCAAGCTTATCC
CGAAAATTTATCAAAAAGAGTATTGACTTATAACTCAACCTATAGGATACTTACAGCCATCGAGAGCTGC
GCCATCCTCAATCTCTACCTACTCTCACTTACTCTTATCCTGCGGGGAATGTATACAGTTCATGTATATA
TTCCCCGCTTTTTTTTTGGATCTAGGAGGAAGGATCTATGAGCAAAGGAGAAGAACTTTTCACTGGAGTT
GTCCCAATTCTTGTTGAATTAGATGGTGATGTTAATGGGCACAAATTTTCTGTCCGTGGAGAGGGTGAAG
GTGATGCTACAAACGGAAAACTCACCCTTAAATTTATTTGCACTACTGGAAAACTACCTGTTCCGTGGCC
AACACTTGTCACTACTCTGACCTATGGTGTTCAATGCTTTTCCCGTTATCCGGATCACATGAAACGGCAT
GACTTTTTCAAGAGTGCCATGCCCGAAGGTTATGTACAGGAACGCACTATATCTTTCAAAGATGACGGGA
CCTACAAGACGCGTGCTGAAGTCAAGTTTGAAGGTGATACCCTTGTTAATCGTATCGAGTTAAAGGGTAT
TGATTTTAAAGAAGATGGAAACATTCTTGGACACAAACTCGAGTACAACTTTAACTCACACAATGTATAC
ATCACGGCAGACAAACAAAAGAATGGAATCAAAGCTAACTTCAAAATTCGCCACAACGTTGAAGATGGTT
CCGTTCAACTAGCAGACCATTATCAACAAAATACTCCAATTGGCGATGGCCCTGTCCTTTTACCAGACAA
CCATTACCTGTCGACACAATCTGTCCTTTCGAAAGATCCCAACGAAAAGCGTGACCACATGGTCCTTCTT
GAGTTTGTAACTGCTGCTGGGATTACACATGGCATGGATGAGCTCTACAAATAATACTAGAGCCAGGCAT
CAAATAAAACGAAAGGCTCAGTCGAAAGACTGGGCCTTTCGTTTTATCTGTTGTTTGTCGGTGAACGCTC
TCTACTAGAGTCACACTGGCTCACCTTCGGGTGGGCCTTTCTGCGTTTATACGCTATGTCTTCTACTAGT
AGCGGCCGCTGCAGTCCGGCAAAAAAGGGCAAGGTGTCACCACCCTGCCCTTTTTCTTTAAAACCGAAAA
GATTACTTCGCGTTATGCAGGCTTCCTCGCTCACTGACTCGCTGCGCTCGGTCGTTCGGCTGCGGCGAGC
GGTATCAGCTCACTCAAAGGCGGTAATGACAGTAAGACGGGTAAGCCTGTTGATGATACCGCTGCCTTAC
TGGGTGCATTAGCCAGTCTGAATGACCTGTCACGGGATAATCCGAAGTGGTCAGACTGGAAAATCAGAGG
GCAGGAACTGCTGAACAGCAAAAAGTCAGATAGCACCACATAGCAGACCCGCCATAAAACGCCCTGAGAA
GCCCGTGACGGGCTTTTCTTGTATTATGGGTAGTTTCCTTGCATGAATCCATAAAAGGCGCCTGTAGTGC
CATTTACCCCCATTCACTGCCAGAGCCGTGAGCGCAGCGAACTGAATGTCACGAAAAAGACAGCGACTCA
GGTGCCTGATGGTCGGAGACAAAAGGAATATTCAGCGATTTGCCCGAGCTTGCGAGGGTGCTACTTAAGC
CTTTAGGGTTTTAAGGTCTGTTTTGTAGAGGAGCAAACAGCGTTTGCGACATCCTTTTGTAATACTGCGG
AACTGACTAAAGTAGTGAGTTATACACAGGGCTGGGATCTATTCTTTTTATCTTTTTTTATTCTTTCTTT
ATTCTATAAATTATAACCACTTGAATATAAACAAAAAAAACACACAAAGGTCTAGCGGAATTTACAGAGG
GTCTAGCAGAATTTACAAGTTTTCCAGCAAAGGTCTAGCAGAATTTACAGATACCCACAACTCAAAGGAA
AAGGACTAGTAATTATCATTGACTAGCCCATCTCAATTGGTATAGTGATTAAAATCACCTAGACCAATTG
AGATGTATGTCTGAATTAGTTGTTTTCAAAGCAAATGAACTAGCGATTAGTCGCTATGACTTAACGGAGC
ATGAAACCAAGCTAATTTTATGCTGTGTGGCACTACTCAACCCCACGATTGAAAACCCTACAAGGAAAGA
ACGGACGGTATCGTTCACTTATAACCAATACGCTCAGATGATGAACATCAGTAGGGAAAATGCTTATGGT
GTATTAGCTAAAGCAACCAGAGAGCTGATGACGAGAACTGTGGAAATCAGGAATCCTTTGGTTAAAGGCT
TTGAGATTTTCCAGTGGACAAACTATGCCAAGTTCTCAAGCGAAAAATTAGAATTAGTTTTTAGTGAAGA
GATATTGCCTTATCTTTTCCAGTTAAAAAAATTCATAAAATATAATCTGGAACATGTTAAGTCTTTTGAA
AACAAATACTCTATGAGGATTTATGAGTGGTTATTAAAAGAACTAACACAAAAGAAAACTCACAAGGCAA
ATATAGAGATTAGCCTTGATGAATTTAAGTTCATGTTAATGCTTGAAAATAACTACCATGAGTTTAAAAG
GCTTAACCAATGGGTTTTGAAACCAATAAGTAAAGATTTAAACACTTACAGCAATATGAAATTGGTGGTT
GATAAGCGAGGCCGCCCGACTGATACGTTGATTTTCCAAGTTGAACTAGATAGACAAATGGATCTCGTAA
CCGAACTTGAGAACAACCAGATAAAAATGAATGGTGACAAAATACCAACAACCATTACATCAGATTCCTA
CCTACATAACGGACTAAGAAAAACACTACACGATGCTTTAACTGCAAAAATTCAGCTCACCAGTTTTGAG
GCAAAATTTTTGAGTGACATGCAAAGTAAGTATGATCTCAATGGTTCGTTCTCATGGCTCACGCAAAAAC
AACGAACCACACTAGAGAACATACTGGCTAAATACGGAAGGATCTGAGGTTCTTATGGCTCTTGTATCTA
TCAGTGAAGCATCAAGACTAACAAACAAAAGTAGAACAACTGTTCACCGTTACATATCAAAGGGAAAACT
GTCCATATGCACAGATGAAAACGGTGTAAAAAAGATAGATACATCAGAGCTTTTACGAGTTTTTGGTGCA
TTCAAAGCTGTTCACCATGAACAGATCGACAATGTAACAGATGAACAGCATGTAACACCTAATAGAACAG
GTGAAACCAGTAAAACAAAGCAACTAGAACATGAAATTGAACACCTGAGACAACTTGTTACAGCTCAACA
GTCACACATAGACAGCCTGAAACAGGCGATGCTGCTTATCGAATCAAAGCTGCCGACAACACGGGAGCCA
GTGACGCCTCCCGTGGGGAAAAAATCATGGCAATTCTGGAAGAAATAGCGCTTTCAGCCGGCAAACCGGC
TGAAGCCGGATCTGCGATTCTGATAACAAACTAGCAACACCAGAACAGCCCGTTTGCGGGCAGCAAAACC
CGTACCGATTATCAAAAAGGATCTTCACCTAGATCCTTTTAAATTAAAAATGAAGTTTTAAATCAATCTA
AAGTATATATGAGTAAACTTGGTCTGACAGCTCGAGGCTTGGATTCTCACCAATAAAAAACGCCCGGCGG
CAACCGAGCGTTCTGAACAAATCCAGATGGAGTTCTGAGGTCATTACTGGATCTATCAACAGGAGTCCAA
GCGAGCTCGATATCAAATTACGCCCCGCCCTGCCACTCATCGCAGTACTGTTGTAATTCATTAAGCATTC
TGCCGACATGGAAGCCATCACAAACGGCATGATGAACCTGAATCGCCAGCGGCATCAGCACCTTGTCGCC
TTGCGTATAATATTTGCCCATGGTGAAAACGGGGGCGAAGAAGTTGTCCATATTGGCCACGTTTAAATCA
AAACTGGTGAAACTCACCCAGGGATTGGCTGAGACGAAAAACATATTCTCAATAAACCCTTTAGGGAAAT
AGGCCAGGTTTTCACCGTAACACGCCACATCTTGCGAATATATGTGTAGAAACTGCCGGAAATCGTCGTG
GTATTCACTCCAGAGCGATGAAAACGTTTCAGTTTGCTCATGGAAAACGGTGTAACAAGGGTGAACACTA
TCCCATATCACCAGCTCACCGTCTTTCATTGCCATACGAAATTCCGGATGAGCATTCATCAGGCGGGCAA
GAATGTGAATAAAGGCCGGATAAAACTTGTGCTTATTTTTCTTTACGGTCTTTAAAAAGGCCGTAATATC
CAGCTGAACGGTCTGGTTATAGGTACATTGAGCAACTGACTGAAATGCCTCAAAATGTTCTTTACGATGC
CATTGGGATATATCAACGGTGGTATATCCAGTGATTTTTTTCTCCATTTTAGCTTCCTTAGCTCCTGAAA
ATCTCGATAACTCAAAAAATACGCCCGGTAGTGATCTTATTTCATTATGGTGAAAGTTGGAACCTCTTAC
GTGCCCGATCAACTCGAGTGCCACCTGACGTCTAAGAAACCATTATTATCATGACATTAACCTATAAAAA
TAGGCGTATCACGAGGCAGAATTTCAGATAAAAAAAATCCTTAGCTTTCGCTAAGGATGATTTCTG
